>Addgene plasmid #80061 | pMT-myl7-NLS-BirA-2A-mCherry_Ras | depositor full sequence | sequence record 152595 | pMT-myl7-NLS-BirA-2A-mCherry_Ras sequence 7221 bps
AATTGTGAGCGGATAACAATTTCACACAGGAAACAGCTATGACCATGATTACGCCAAGCGCGCAATTAAC
CCTCACTAAAGGGAACAAAAGCTGGAGCTCCACCGCGGTGGCGGCCGCTCTAGAACTAGTGGATCTGCTG
GGCTTGCTGAAGGTAGGGGGTCAAGAACCAGAGGTGTAAAGTACTTGAGTAATTTTACTTGATTACTGTA
CTTAAGTATTATTTTTGGGGATTTTTACTTTACTTGAGTACAATTAAAAATCAATACTTTTACTTTTACT
TAATTACATTTTTTTAGAAAAAAAAGTACTTTTTACTCCTTACAATTTTATTTACAGTCAAAAAGTACTT
ATTTTTTGGAGATCACTTGGGCCCGGCTCGAGTGTGACCAAAGCTTAAATCAGTTGTGTTAAATAAGAGA
CATTCAAAATAAATGTAAATGAGCTCTCCAAATCAGCAGACTTAACATTCTTTAAAATGATTGATTCAAT
AGTGATACAAATCAGGCATAGCAGTTGTAACTTTTGATAAATTACAGAAAATGTCAAATACGGAGAACCG
ATTCTTTTTTATGACACATCCAAGCACACATTTAACACAATCCAGGCAAACCCCGAATTTCAGAGTCACA
AGCACTGTTTGTACAAGAGCTTTGCCTAAGGACGCACAGTCTCTATGAGTCCAGGTCGTTGGTTTCACTC
TTATTTTAAACATGTGACATTTTTCCTGCCATCCTGTCTTAGGCTGCTGTTTGCTTCATTTCATGTCACA
TTAATTTCCTCAGTAGCACCTTTTACACACACAGCCAATCTTTTCCAGAACATTCAATTGCTTTGAAGAG
ATAATGTGTGAACAAATCCATTTAGAAAAGGAAAATTAAGAATTTGTAAAATCATCTGTAAATTGTTGGC
ATTCTTCTGTATATGAACATCACATCATTTACAGGTAAAGGTCTGGTCATTAATTATATGACAATTTACT
GGTATTATTTTGTGAAAGGGGCTATTTTCAATGCATTCATCCATCCTTTTCATCCCTCAAATCTCTCATT
CACGTCCCCCTCCCCATCTGCACACTTTATCTCATTTTCCACCCTGCTGGAATCTGAGCACTTGTGCAGT
TATCAGGGCTCCTGTATTTAGGAGGCTCTGGGTGTCCATGTAGGGGACGAACAGAAACACTGCAGACCTT
TATAGAAGAACAAATGATAAGAGTCCTCATACATAAAGACTCCATTAGAAACGTCAGTGACCCAGGAGCC
CAGACCAACAGCAAAGCAGACAGTGAACGTGGTGAGTAGACAAAGCTATACTTTTTTGGTTTTGAATATA
ATATTAATGTGAAAATAAAAAGGGTCTATATGAAGTTAAATGGTGTTTGTTTGTTGATATTAAATATTAG
AAGCATCTTTTCTGCATTTGTATGTTGTGATTCTATCTTTTAATGGTATTTTTACTTAGGTACTTTTTTC
TGTACACTGTAAAACGCAAAAAAGTTAAGGTAACTCAAATCATTTGAGAAAACCGATTGTAACAAGCCAT
CTGAAGTTCAAAAACTAATCTAAATGAGTACTGTGAACTTAATCTATTTGAGTAAAAGAAGCAATTTGAG
CACAGTAAAACCCAGTAAATGAAGAGAACTCAACCAACTGAGTACTGTAAAACCCAATAAGTTGAGGCAG
CTCACACCGTTAGAGGAAACCGATTGCTACAAACCATTTGAGTTAAAAAAAAGAATCTATATGAGTACTG
TGAACTTACTCCATTTAAGTTGAAGTAATGAGGTAATTAATTAACTCATTACCCTCAACACTAAGTTCAA
AACTCTTTTCAAATGAGTAGAATTAATCTTCAGCCAATTTTGAGTTAACTATACTCATTTCATTTGATAA
AGTTGACTATTGGGTTTTACAGTGTATAAATGCTATAAATTGAGTTTCCAAATAATGCTTCTCTTTTTTT
TTTACTCACAGGCTAGTCGAATTCAAGGTTAAGCGGCCGCAAGCTAGATTGGCATTCCGGTACTGTTGGT
AAAGCCACCATGGCCACCTATGACGTCCCAGATTACGCAAGTTTGCCCGGGTATGATGTTCCTGATTATG
CTAGCCTCCCGGGTTACGATGTGCCCGACTATGCCTCACTTCCAGGCAGATCTCCTCCAAAAAAGAAGAG
AAAGGTACGATCTATGAAGGATAACACCGTGCCACTGAAATTGATTGCCCTGTTAGCGAACGGTGAATTT
CACTCTGGCGAGCAGTTGGGTGAAACGCTGGGAATGAGCCGGGCGGCTATTAATAAACACATTCAGACAC
TGCGTGACTGGGGCGTTGATGTCTTTACCGTTCCGGGTAAAGGATACAGCCTGCCTGAGCCTATCCAGTT
ACTTAATGCTAAACAGATATTGGGTCAGCTGGATGGCGGTAGTGTAGCCGTGCTGCCAGTGATTGACTCC
ACGAATCAGTACCTTCTTGATCGTATCGGAGAGCTTAAATCGGGCGATGCTTGCATTGCAGAATACCAGC
AGGCTGGCCGTGGTCGCCGGGGTCGGAAATGGTTTTCGCCTTTTGGCGCAAACTTATATTTGTCGATGTT
CTGGCGTCTGGAACAAGGCCCGGCGGCGGCGATTGGTTTAAGTCTGGTTATCGGTATCGTGATGGCGGAA
GTATTACGCAAGCTGGGTGCAGATAAAGTTCGTGTTAAATGGCCTAATGACCTCTATCTGCAGGATCGCA
AGCTGGCAGGCATTCTGGTGGAGCTGACTGGCAAAACTGGCGATGCGGCGCAAATAGTCATTGGAGCCGG
GATCAACATGGCAATGCGCCGTGTTGAAGAGAGTGTCGTTAATCAGGGGTGGATCACGCTGCAGGAAGCG
GGGATCAATCTCGATCGTAATACGTTGGCGGCCATGCTAATACGTGAATTACGTGCTGCGTTGGAACTCT
TCGAACAAGAAGGATTGGCACCTTATCTGTCGCGCTGGGAAAAGCTGGATAATTTTATTAATCGCCCAGT
GAAACTTATCATTGGTGATAAAGAAATATTTGGCATTTCACGCGGAATAGACAAACAGGGGGCTTTATTA
CTTGAGCAGGATGGAATAATAAAACCCTGGATGGGCGGTGAAATATCCCTGCGTAGTGCAGAAAAAGATA
TCGGATCAGGAGAGGGCAGGGGAAGTCTTCTAACATGCGGGGACGTGGAGGAAAATCCCGGGCCCAGATC
TATGGTGAGCAAGGGCGAGGAGGATAACATGGCCATCATCAAGGAGTTCATGCGCTTCAAGGTGCACATG
GAGGGCTCCGTGAACGGCCACGAGTTCGAGATCGAGGGCGAGGGCGAGGGCCGCCCCTACGAGGGCACCC
AGACCGCCAAGCTGAAGGTGACCAAGGGTGGCCCCCTGCCCTTCGCCTGGGACATCCTGTCCCCTCAGTT
CATGTACGGCTCCAAGGCCTACGTGAAGCACCCCGCCGACATCCCCGACTACTTGAAGCTGTCCTTCCCC
GAGGGCTTCAAGTGGGAGCGCGTGATGAACTTCGAGGACGGCGGCGTGGTGACCGTGACCCAGGACTCCT
CCCTGCAGGACGGCGAGTTCATCTACAAGGTGAAGCTGCGCGGCACCAACTTCCCCTCCGACGGCCCCGT
AATGCAGAAGAAGACCATGGGCTGGGAGGCCTCCTCCGAGCGGATGTACCCCGAGGACGGCGCCCTGAAG
GGCGAGATCAAGCAGAGGCTGAAGCTGAAGGACGGCGGCCACTACGACGCTGAGGTCAAGACCACCTACA
AGGCCAAGAAGCCCGTGCAGCTGCCCGGCGCCTACAACGTCAACATCAAGTTGGACATCACCTCCCACAA
CGAGGACTACACCATCGTGGAACAGTACGAACGCGCCGAGGGCCGCCACTCCACCGGCGGCATGGACGAG
CTGTACAAGGGAGGAGGAAGATCTAAGCTGAACCCTCCTGATGAGAGTGGCCCCGGCTGCATGAGCTGCA
AGTGTGTGCTCTCCTGATCTAGAACTATAGTGAGTCGTATTACCCGGACTCCCTATAGTGAGTCGTATTA
ACCGGTGATCCAGACATGATAAGATACATTGATGAGTTTGGACAAACCACAACTAGAATGCAGTGAAAAA
AATGCTTTATTTGTGAAATTTGTGATGCTATTGCTTTATTTGTAACCATTATAAGCTGCAATAAACAAGT
TAACAACAACAATTGCATTCATTTTATGTTTCAGGTTCAGGGGGAGGTGTGGGAGGTTTTTTGATATCCC
GGGTTTAAACGCATGCAGATCTAATACTCAAGTACAATTTTAATGGAGTACTTTTTTACTTTTACTCAAG
TAAGATTCTAGCCAGATACTTTTACTTTTAATTGAGTAAAATTTTCCCTAAGTACTTGTACTTTCACTTG
AGTAAAATTTTTGAGTACTTTTTACACCTCTGTCAAGAACCATATGGGTACCCAATTCGCCCTATAGTGA
GTCGTATTACGCGCGCTCACTGGCCGTCGTTTTACAACGTCGTGACTGGGAAAACCCTGGCGTTACCCAA
CTTAATCGCCTTGCAGCACATCCCCCTTTCGCCAGCTGGCGTAATAGCGAAGAGGCCCGCACCGATCGCC
CTTCCCAACAGTTGCGCAGCCTGAATGGCGAATGGG
[124 nt withheld, positions 4657-4780]
C
[91 nt withheld, positions 4782-4872]
A
[49 nt withheld, positions 4874-4922]
CCTTTGACGTTGGAGTCCACGTTCTTT
[37 nt withheld, positions 4950-4986]
ACCCTATCTCGGTCTATTCTTTTGATTTATAAGGGATTTTGCCGATTTCGGCCTATTGGTTAAAAAATGA
GCTGATTTAACAAAAATTTAACGCGAATTTTAACAAAATATTAACGCTTACAATTTAGGTGGCACTTTTC
GGGGAAATGTGCGCGGAACCCCTATTTGTTTATTTTTCTAAATACATTCAAATATGTATCCGCTCATGAG
ACAATAACCCTGATAAATGCTTCAATAATATTGAAAAAGGAAGAGTATGAGTATTCAACATTTCCGTGTC
GCCCTTATTCCCTTTTTTGCGGCATTTTGCCTTCCTGTTTTTGCTCACCCAGAAACGCTGGTGAAAGTAA
AAGATGCTGAAGATCAGTTGGGTGCACGAGTGGGTTACATCGAACTGGATCTCAACAGCGGTAAGATCCT
TGAGAGTTTTCGCCCCGAAGAACGTTTTCCAATGATGAGCACTTTTAAAGTTCTGCTATGTGGCGCGGTA
TTATCCCGTATTGACGCCGGGCAAGAGCAACTCGGTCGCCGCATACACTATTCTCAGAATGACTTGGTTG
AGTACTCACCAGTCACAGAAAAGCATCTTACGGATGGCATGACAGTAAGAGAATTATGCAGTGCTGCCAT
AACCATGAGTGATAACACTGCGGCCAACTTACTTCTGACAACGATCGGAGGACCGAAGGAGCTAACCGCT
TTTTTGCACAACATGGGGGATCATGTAACTCGCCTTGATCGTTGGGAACCGGAGCTGAATGAAGCCATAC
CAAACGACGAGCGTGACACCACGATGCCTGTAGCAATGGCAACAACGTTGCGCAAACTATTAACTGGCGA
ACTACTTACTCTAGCTTCCCGGCAACAATTAATAGACTGGATGGAGGCGGATAAAGTTGCAGGACCACTT
CTGCGCTCGGCCCTTCCGGCTGGCTGGTTTATTGCTGATAAATCTGGAGCCGGTGAGCGTGGGTCTCGCG
GTATCATTGCAGCACTGGGGCCAGATGGTAAGCCCTCCCGTATCGTAGTTATCTACACGACGGGGAGTCA
GGCAACTATGGATGAACGAAATAGACAGATCGCTGAGATAGGTGCCTCACTGATTAAGCATTGGTAACTG
TCAGACCAAGTTTACTCATATATACTTTAGATTGATTTAAAACTTCATTTTTAATTTAAAAGGATCTAGG
TGAAGATCCTTTTTGATAATCTCATGACCAAAATCCCTTAACGTGAGTTTTCGTTCCACTGAGCGTCAGA
CCCCGTAGAAAAGATCAAAGGATCTTCTTGAGATCCTTTTTTTCTGCGCGTAATCTGCTGCTTGCAAACA
AAAAAACCACCGCTACCAGCGGTGGTTTGTTTGCCGGATCAAGAGCTACCAACTCTTTTTCCGAAGGTAA
CTGGCTTCAGCAGAGCGCAGATACCAAATACTGTCCTTCTAGTGTAGCCGTAGTTAGGCCACCACTTCAA
GAACTCTGTAGCACCGCCTACATACCTCGCTCTGCTAATCCTGTTACCAGTGGCTGCTGCCAGTGGCGAT
AAGTCGTGTCTTACCGGGTTGGACTCAAGACGATAGTTACCGGATAAGGCGCAGCGGTCGGGCTGAACGG
GGGGTTCGTGCACACAGCCCAGCTTGGAGCGAACGACCTACACCGAACTGAGATACCTACAGCGTGAGCT
ATGAGAAAGCGCCACGCTTCCCGAAGGGAGAAAGGCGGACAGGTATCCGGTAAGCGGCAGGGTCGGAACA
GGAGAGCGCACGAGGGAGCTTCCAGGGGGAAACGCCTGGTATCTTTATAGTCCTGTCGGGTTTCGCCACC
TCTGACTTGAGCGTCGATTTTTGTGATGCTCGTCAGGGGGGCGGAGCCTATGGAAAAACGCCAGCAACGC
GGCCTTTTTACGGTTCCTGGCCTTTTGCTGGCCTTTTGCTCACATGTTCTTTCCTGCGTTATCCCCTGAT
TCTGTGGATAACCGTATTACCGCCTTTGAGTGAGCTGATACCGCTCGCCGCAGCCGAACGACCGAGCGCA
GCGAGTCAGTGAGCGAGGAAGCGGAAGAGCGCCCAATACGCAAACCGCCTCTCCCCGCGCGTTGGCCGAT
TCATTAATGCAGCTGGCACGACAGGTTTCCCGACTGGAAAGCGGGCAGTGAGCGCAACGCAATTAATGTG
AGTTAGCTCACTCATTAGGCACCCCAGGCTTTACACTTTATGCTTCCGGCTCGTATGTTGTGTGG
Features (pLannotate 1.2.2; 20 found; start..end, strand, type, name):
      3..19      +  protein_bind   lac operator: The lac repressor binds to the lac operator to inhibit transcription in E. coli. This inhibition can be relieved by adding lactose or isopropyl-β-D-thiogalactopyranoside (IPTG). lac repressor encoded by lacI
     64..82      +  promoter       T3 promoter: promoter for bacteriophage T3 RNA polymerase
     95..135     +  misc_feature   MCS (fragment): pBluescript multiple cloning site
   2157..2177    +  CDS            SV40 NLS: nuclear localization signal of SV40 (simian virus 40) large T antigen
   2184..3146    +  CDS            birA: BIRA_ECOLI - Also known as bioR, dhbB. Experimental evidence at protein level: Swiss-Prot protein existence level 1. Acts both as a biotin--[acetyl-CoA-carboxylase] ligase and a biotin-operon repressor. In the presence of ATP, BirA activates biotin to form the BirA-biotinyl-5'-adenylate (BirA-bio-5'-AMP or holoBirA) complex. HoloBirA can either transfer the biotinyl moiety to the biotin carboxyl carrier protein (BCCP) subunit of acetyl-CoA carboxylase, or bind to the biotin operator site and inhibit transcription of the operon. From Escherichia coli (strain K12).
   3162..3211    +  CDS            T2A (fragment): 2A peptide from Thosea asigna virus capsid protein Eukaryotic ribosomes fail to insert a peptide bond between the Gly and Pro residues, yielding separate polypeptides.
   3222..3929    +  CDS            mCherry: mCherry is a basic (constitutively fluorescent) red fluorescent protein published in 2004, derived from Discosoma sp.. It is reported to be a very rapidly-maturing monomer with low acid sensitivity.
   3945..4007    +  CDS            H-Ras (fragment): human small GTPase proto-oncoprotein
   4015..4032    -  promoter       T7 promoter (fragment): promoter for bacteriophage T7 RNA polymerase
   4042..4060    -  promoter       T7 promoter: promoter for bacteriophage T7 RNA polymerase
   4067..4201    -  polyA_signal   SV40 poly(A) signal: SV40 polyadenylation signal
   4471..4489    -  promoter       T7 promoter: promoter for bacteriophage T7 RNA polymerase
   4497..4652    +  CDS            lacZα (fragment): LacZα fragment of β-galactosidase; lacZ fragment
   4657..5085    +  rep_origin     f1 ori (sequence partly withheld): f1 bacteriophage origin of replication; arrow indicates direction of (+) strand synthesis
   5138..5242    +  promoter       AmpR promoter: bla
   5243..6103    +  CDS            AmpR: β-lactamase; bla; confers resistance to ampicillin, carbenicillin, and related antibiotics
   6274..6862    +  rep_origin     ori: high-copy-number ColE1/pMB1/pBR322/pUC origin of replication
   7045..7137    +  CDS            lacI (fragment): lac repressor; lacI; The lac repressor binds to the lac operator to inhibit transcription in E. coli. This inhibition can be relieved by adding lactose or isopropyl-β-D-thiogalactopyranoside (IPTG).
   7150..7171    +  protein_bind   CAP binding site: CAP binding activates transcription in the presence of cAMP. E. coli catabolite activator protein
   7186..7216    +  promoter       lac promoter: promoter for the E. coli lac operon
