[The description below was written by a language model from this plasmid's Addgene catalogue record and pLannotate feature annotations shown in this document.]
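Description:
pMT-myl7-NLS-BirA-2A-mCherry_Ras is a 7.2 kb Tol2 transposon-based transgenesis plasmid for zebrafish, built on the pMT backbone, which the feature table shows to be pBluescript-like. It is maintained in E. coli through a high-copy ColE1/pUC origin and ampicillin selection (AmpR/bla). It also carries an f1 origin, lac promoter/operator and lacZα remnants, and T3 and T7 phage promoters. The catalogue entry states that the expression cassette is flanked by Tol2 sequences, which allow transposase-mediated integration into the fish genome. Neither the Tol2 arms, the myl7 promoter nor the 3x HA tag was picked up by the automated annotation. The unannotated stretch upstream of the coding region is where the promoter and one Tol2 arm would be expected to lie.

The payload is a single open reading frame driven by the myl7 promoter, a myosin light chain gene promoter widely used for cardiomyocyte-specific expression in zebrafish. It encodes an N-terminally 3x HA-tagged E. coli biotin ligase BirA carrying an SV40 nuclear localization signal, followed by a Thosea asigna virus 2A peptide and mCherry fused to a short C-terminal H-Ras fragment. Ribosomal skipping at the 2A peptide yields two separate proteins: nuclear BirA and a red fluorescent reporter tethered to the membrane by the Ras fragment, which marks the expressing cells. The feature table places an SV40 poly(A) signal just downstream of the coding region, annotated on the opposite strand.

The construct serves as a tissue-specific "driver" in a zebrafish biotagging system. BirA expressed in a defined cell population biotinylates a target protein bearing a suitable acceptor tag, which is supplied separately. This allows labelled nuclear material from those cells to be isolated for transcriptome analysis.
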