Addgene plasmid #80061: pMT-myl7-NLS-BirA-2A-mCherry_Ras
Purpose: Myl7 promoter driving HA-tagged biotin ligase (BirA) with NLS, a Thosea asigna virus peptide (2A), and membrane-tethered mCherry protein (membCherry); flanked by Tol2 sequences
Depositing lab: Tatjana Sauka-Spengler. Depositing organization: University of Oxford. Publication: Biotagging of Specific Cell Populations in Zebrafish Reveals Gene Regulatory Logic Encoded in the Nuclear Transcriptome. Trinh LA, Chong-Morrison V, Gavriouchkina D, Hochgreb-Hagele T, Senanayake U, Fraser SE, Sauka-Spengler T. Cell Rep. 2017 Apr 11;19(2):425-440. doi: 10.1016/j.celrep.2017.03.045. PubMed 28402863.
Backbone
  Vector backbone: pMT
  Backbone size w/o insert (bp): 5139
  Total vector size (bp): 7221
  Vector type: Bacterial Expression ; zebrafish biotagging
Growth in bacteria
  Bacterial resistance: Ampicillin, 100 μg/mL
  Growth temperature: 37°C
  Growth strain: DH5alpha
  Copy number: High Copy
Gene/Insert
  Gene/Insert name: Biotin ligase (BirA) with nuclear localization signal (NLS), a Thosea asigna virus peptide (2A), and mCherry protein
  Species: D. rerio (zebrafish)
  Insert size (bp): 2082
  Promoter: Myl7 promoter
  Tag / fusion protein: 3x HA (N terminal on insert)
  Cloning method: Gibson Cloning
  Sequencing primers: 5′ AAGGTTAAGCGGCCGCAAGC; 3′ taatacgactcactatagggag
Terms and licenses: Academic/Nonprofit Terms; Industry Terms: Not Available to Industry
How to cite: pMT-myl7-NLS-BirA-2A-mCherry_Ras was a gift from Tatjana Sauka-Spengler (Addgene plasmid # 80061 ; http://n2t.net/addgene:80061 ; RRID:Addgene_80061)
