>Addgene plasmid #80061 | pMT-myl7-NLS-BirA-2A-mCherry_Ras | addgene partial sequence | sequence record 157427 | pBluescript-SK 5'-tctagaactagtggatc-3'
AGAACCAGAGGTGTAAAGTACTTGAGTAATTTTACTTGATTACTGTACTTAAGTATTATTTTTGGGGATT
TTTACTTTACTTGAGTACAATTAAAAATCAATACTTTTACTTTTACTTAATTACATTTTTTTAGAAAAAA
AAGTACTTTTTACTCCTTACAATTTTATTTACAGTCAAAAAGTACTTATTTTTTGGAGATCACTTGGGCC
CGGCTCGAGTGTGACCAAAGCTTAAATCAGTTGTGTTAAATAAGAGACATTCAAAATAAATGTAAATGAG
CTCTCCAAATCAGCAGACTTAACATTCTTTAAAATGATTGATTCAATAGTGATACAAATCAGGCATAGCA
GTTGTAACTTTTGATAAATTACAGAAAATGTCAAATACAGAGAACCGATTCTTTTTTATGACACATCCAA
GCACACATTTAACACAATCCAGGCAAACCCCGAATTTCAGAGTCACAAGCACTGTTTGTACAAGAGCTTT
GCCTAAGGACGCACAGTCTCTATGAGTCCAGGTCGTTGGTTTCACTCTTATTTTAAACATGTGACATTTT
TCCTGCCATCCTGTCTTAGGCTGCTGTTTGCTTCATTTCATGTCACATTAATTTCCTCAGTAGCACCTTT
TACACACACAGCCAATCTTTTCCAGAACATTCAATTGCTTTGAAGAGATAATGTGTGAACAAATCCATTT
AGAAAAGGAAAATTAAGAATTTGTAAAATCATCTGTAAATTGTTGGCATTCTTCTGTATATGAACATCAC
ATCATTTACAGGTAAAGGTCTGGTCATTAATTATATGACAATTTACTGGTATTATTTTGTGAAAGGGGCT
ATTTTCAATGCATTCATCCATCCTTTTCATCCCTCAAATCTCTCATTCACGTCCCCCTCCCCATCTGCAC
ACTTTATCTCATTTTCCACCCTGCTGGAATCTGAGCACTTGTGCAGTTATCAGGGCTCCTGTATTTAGGA
GGCTCT
