>Addgene plasmid #80061 | pMT-myl7-NLS-BirA-2A-mCherry_Ras | addgene partial sequence | sequence record 157429 | EBV-rev 5'-GTGGTTTGTCCAAACTCATC-3'
CCGGTTAATACGACTCACTATAGGGAGTCCGGGTAATACGACTCACTATAGTTCTAGATCAGGAGAGCAC
ACACTTGCAGCTCATGCAGCCGGGGCCACTCTCATCAGGAGGGTTCAGCTTAGATCTTCCTCCTCCCTTG
TACAGCTCGTCCATGCCGCCGGTGGAGTGGCGGCCCTCGGCGCGTTCGTACTGTTCCACGATGGTGTAGT
CCTCGTTGTGGGAGGTGATGTCCAACTTGATGTTGACGTTGTAGGCGCCGGGCAGCTGCACGGGCTTCTT
GGCCTTGTAGGTGGTCTTGACCTCAGCGTCGTAGTGGCCGCCGTCCTTCAGCTTCAGCCTCTGCTTGATC
TCGCCCTTCAGGGCGCCGTCCTCGGGGTACATCCGCTCGGAGGAGGCCTCCCAGCCCATGGTCTTCTTCT
GCATTACGGGGCCGTCGGAGGGGAAGTTGGTGCCGCGCAGCTTCACCTTGTAGATGAACTCGCCGTCCTG
CAGGGAGGAGTCCTGGGTCACGGTCACCACGCCGCCGTCCTCGAAGTTCATCACGCGCTCCCACTTGAAG
CCCTCGGGGAAGGACAGCTTCAAGTAGTCGGGGATGTCGGCGGGGTGCTTCACGTAGGCCTTGGAGCCGT
ACATGAACTGAGGGGACAGGATGTCCCAGGCGAAGGGCAGGGGGCCACCCTTGGTCACCTTCAGCTTGGC
GGTCTGGGTGCCCTCGTAGGGGCGGCCCTCGCCCTCGCCCTCGATCTCGAACTCGTGGCCGTTCACGGAG
CCCTCCATGTGCACCTTGAAGCGCATGAACTCCTTGATGATGGCCATGTTATCCTCCTCGCCCTTGCTCA
CCATAGATCTGGGCCCGGGATTTTCCTCCACGTCCCCGCATGTTAGAAGACTTCCCCTGCCCTCTCCTGA
TCCGATATCTTTTTCTGCACTACGCAGGGATATTTCACCGCCCATCCAGGGTTTTATTATTCCATCCTGC
TCAAGTAATAAAGCCCC
