>Addgene plasmid #80061 | pMT-myl7-NLS-BirA-2A-mCherry_Ras | addgene partial sequence | sequence record 157964 | pGL3-R 5'-CTTGGCATTCCGGTACTGTT-3'
CGCAAGTTTGCCCGGGTATGATGTTCCTGATTATGCTAGCCTCCCGGGTTACGATGTGCCCGACTATGCC
TCACTTCCAGGCAGATCTCCTCCAAAAAAGAAGAGAAAGGTACGATCTATGAAGGATAACACCGTGCCAC
TGAAATTGATTGCCCTGTTAGCGAACGGTGAATTTCACTCTGGCGAGCAGTTGGGTGAAACGCTGGGAAT
GAGCCGGGCGGCTATTAATAAACACATTCAGACACTGCGTGACTGGGGCGTTGATGTCTTTACCGTTCCG
GGTAAAGGATACAGCCTGCCTGAGCCTATCCAGTTACTTAATGCTAAACAGATATTGGGTCAGCTGGATG
GCGGTAGTGTAGCCGTGCTGCCAGTGATTGACTCCACGAATCAGTACCTTCTTGATCGTATCGGAGAGCT
TAAATCGGGCGATGCTTGCATTGCAGAATACCAGCAGGCTGGCCGTGGTCGCCGGGGTCGGAAATGGTTT
TCGCCTTTTGGCGCAAACTTATATTTGTCGATGTTCTGGCGTCTGGAACAAGGCCCGGCGGCGGCGATTG
GTTTAAGTCTGGTTATCGGTATCGTGATGGCGGAAGTATTACGCAAGCTGGGTGCAGATAAAGTTCGTGT
TAAATGGCCTAATGACCTCTATCTGCAGGATCGCAAGCTGGCAGGCATTCTGGTGGAGCTGACTGGCAAA
ACTGGCGATGCGGCGCAAATAGTCATTGGAGCCGGGATCAACATGGCAATGCGCCGTGTTGAAGAGAGTG
TCGTTAATCAGGGGTGGATCACGCTGCAGGAAGCGGGGATCAATCTCGATCGTAATACGTTGGCGGCCAT
GCTAATACGTGAATTACGTGCTGCGTTGGAACTCTTCGAACAAGAAGGATTGGCACCTTATCTGTCGCGC
TGGGAAAAGCTGGATAATTTTATTAATCGCCCAGTGAAACTTATCATTGGT
